>Addgene plasmid #29435 | Lenti-sh1368 knockdown c-myc | addgene full sequence | sequence record 217444 | Addgene NGS Result
TCGACGGATCGGGAGATCTCCCGATCCCCTATGGTGCACTCTCAGTACAATCTGCTCTGATGCCGCATAG
TTAAGCCAGTATCTGCTCCCTGCTTGTGTGTTGGAGGTCGCTGAGTAGTGCGCGAGCAAAATTTAAGCTA
CAACAAGGCAAGGCTTGACCGACAATTGCATGAAGAATCTGCTTAGGGTTAGGCGTTTTGCGCTGCTTCG
CGATGTACGGGCCAGATATACGCGTTGACATTGATTATTGACTAGTTATTAATAGTAATCAATTACGGGG
TCATTAGTTCATAGCCCATATATGGAGTTCCGCGTTACATAACTTACGGTAAATGGCCCGCCTGGCTGAC
CGCCCAACGACCCCCGCCCATTGACGTCAATAATGACGTATGTTCCCATAGTAACGCCAATAGGGACTTT
CCATTGACGTCAATGGGTGGAGTATTTACGGTAAACTGCCCACTTGGCAGTACATCAAGTGTATCATATG
CCAAGTACGCCCCCTATTGACGTCAATGACGGTAAATGGCCCGCCTGGCATTATGCCCAGTACATGACCT
TATGGGACTTTCCTACTTGGCAGTACATCTACGTATTAGTCATCGCTATTACCATGGTGATGCGGTTTTG
GCAGTACATCAATGGGCGTGGATAGCGGTTTGACTCACGGGGATTTCCAAGTCTCCACCCCATTGACGTC
AATGGGAGTTTGTTTTGGCACCAAAATCAACGGGACTTTCCAAAATGTCGTAACAACTCCGCCCCATTGA
CGCAAATGGGCGGTAGGCGTGTACGGTGGGAGGTCTATATAAGCAGCGCGTTTTGCCTGTACTGGGTCTC
TCTGGTTAGACCAGATCTGAGCCTGGGAGCTCTCTGGCTAACTAGGGAACCCACTGCTTAAGCCTCAATA
AAGCTTGCCTTGAGTGCTTCAAGTAGTGTGTGCCCGTCTGTTGTGTGACTCTGGTAACTAGAGATCCCTC
AGACCCTTTTAGTCAGTGTGGAAAATCTCTAGCAGTGGCGCCCGAACAGGGACTTGAAAGCGAAAGGGAA
ACCAGAGGAGCTCTCTCGACGCAGGACTCGGCTTGCTGAAGCGCGCACGGCAAGAGGCGAGGGGCGGCGA
CTGGTGAGTACGCCAAAAATTTTGACTAGCGGAGGCTAGAAGGAGAGAGATGGGTGCGAGAGCGTCAGTA
TTAAGCGGGGGAGAATTAGATCGCGATGGGAAAAAATTCGGTTAAGGCCAGGGGGAAAGAAAAAATATAA
ATTAAAACATATAGTATGGGCAAGCAGGGAGCTAGAACGATTCGCAGTTAATCCTGGCCTGTTAGAAACA
TCAGAAGGCTGTAGACAAATACTGGGACAGCTACAACCATCCCTTCAGACAGGATCAGAAGAACTTAGAT
CATTATATAATACAGTAGCAACCCTCTATTGTGTGCATCAAAGGATAGAGATAAAAGACACCAAGGAAGC
TTTAGACAAGATAGAGGAAGAGCAAAACAAAAGTAAGACCACCGCACAGCAAGCGGCCGCTGATCTTCAG
ACCTGGAGGAGGAGATATGAGGGACAATTGGAGAAGTGAATTATATAAATATAAAGTAGTAAAAATTGAA
CCATTAGGAGTAGCACCCACCAAGGCAAAGAGAAGAGTGGTGCAGAGAGAAAAAAGAGCAGTGGGAATAG
GAGCTTTGTTCCTTGGGTTCTTGGGAGCAGCAGGAAGCACTATGGGCGCAGCGTCAATGACGCTGACGGT
ACAGGCCAGACAATTATTGTCTGGTATAGTGCAGCAGCAGAACAATTTGCTGAGGGCTATTGAGGCGCAA
CAGCATCTGTTGCAACTCACAGTCTGGGGCATCAAGCAGCTCCAGGCAAGAATCCTGGCTGTGGAAAGAT
ACCTAAAGGATCAACAGCTCCTGGGGATTTGGGGTTGCTCTGGAAAACTCATTTGCACCACTGCTGTGCC
TTGGAATGCTAGTTGGAGTAATAAATCTCTGGAACAGATTTGGAATCACACGACCTGGATGGAGTGGGAC
AGAGAAATTAACAATTACACAAGCTTAATACACTCCTTAATTGAAGAATCGCAAAACCAGCAAGAAAAGA
ATGAACAAGAATTATTGGAATTAGATAAATGGGCAAGTTTGTGGAATTGGTTTAACATAACAAATTGGCT
GTGGTATATAAAATTATTCATAATGATAGTAGGAGGCTTGGTAGGTTTAAGAATAGTTTTTGCTGTACTT
TCTATAGTGAATAGAGTTAGGCAGGGATATTCACCATTATCGTTTCAGACCCACCTCCCAACCCCGAGGG
GACCCGACAGGCCCGAAGGAATAGAAGAAGAAGGTGGAGAGAGAGACAGAGACAGATCCATTCGATTAGT
GAACGGATCGGCACTGCGTGCGCCAATTCTGCAGACAAATGGCAGTATTCATCCACAATTTTAAAAGAAA
AGGGGGGATTGGGGGGTACAGTGCAGGGGAAAGAATAGTAGACATAATAGCAACAGACATACAAACTAAA
GAATTACAAAAACAAATTACAAAAATTCAAAATTTTCGGGTTTATTACAGGGACAGCAGAGATCCAGTTT
GGTTAATCGAATTCCAAAAAGACGAGAACAGTTGAAACATCTCTTGAATGTTTCAACTGTTCTCGTCCAG
ATCCGTGGTCTCATACAGAACTTATAAGATTCCCAAATCCAAAGACATTTCACGTTTATGGTGATTTCCC
AGAACACATAGCGACATGCAAATATTGCAGGGCGCCACTCCCCTGTCCCTCACAGCCATCTTCCTGCCAG
GGCGCACGCGCGCTGGGTGTTCCCGCCTAGTGACACTGGGCCCGCGATTCCTTGGAGCGGGTTGATGACG
TCAGCGTTCTTAATTAACCCGTGTCGGCTCCAGATCTGGCCTCCGCGCCGGGTTTTGGCGCCTCCCGCGG
GCGCCCCCCTCCTCACGGCGAGCGCTGCCACGTCAGACGAAGGGCGCAGCGAGCGTCCTGATCCTTCCGC
CCGGACGCTCAGGACAGCGGCCCGCTGCTCATAAGACTCGGCCTTAGAACCCCAGTATCAGCAGAAGGAC
ATTTTAGGACGGGACTTGGGTGACTCTAGGGCACTGGTTTTCTTTCCAGAGAGCGGAACAGGCGAGGAAA
AGTAGTCCCTTCTCGGCGATTCTGCGGAGGGATCTCCGTGGGGCGGTGAACGCCGATGATTATATAAGGA
CGCGCCGGGTGTGGCACAGCTAGTTCCGTCGCAGCCGGGATTTGGGTCGCGGTTCTTGTTTGTGGATCGC
TGTGATCGTCACTTGGTGAGTAGCGGGCTGCTGGGCTGGCCGGGGCTTTCGTGGCCGCCGGGCCGCTCGG
TGGGACGGAAGCGTGTGGAGAGACCGCCAAGGGCTGTAGTCTGGGTCCGCGAGCAAGGTTGCCCTGAACT
GGGGGTTGGGGGGAGCGCAGCAAAATGGCGGCTGTTCCCGAGTCTTGAATGGAAGACGCTTGTGAGGCGG
GCTGTGAGGTCGTTGAAACAAGGTGGGGGGCATGGTGGGCGGCAAGAACCCAAGGTCTTGAGGCCTTCGC
TAATGCGGGAAAGCTCTTATTCGGGTGAGATGGGCTGGGGCACCATCTGGGGACCCTGACGTGAAGTTTG
TCACTGACTGGAGAACTCGGTTTGTCGTCTGTTGCGGGGGCGGCAGTTATGGCGGTGCCGTTGGGCAGTG
CACCCGTACCTTTGGGAGCGCGCGCCCTCGTCGTGTCGTGACGTCACCCGTTCTGTTGGCTTATAATGCA
GGGTGGGGCCACCTGCCGGTAGGTGTGCGGTAGGCTTTTCTCCGTCGCAGGACGCAGGGTTCGGGCCTAG
GGTAGGCTCTCCTGAATCGACAGGCGCCGGACCTCTGGTGAGGGGAGGGATAAGTGAGGCGTCAGTTTCT
TTGGTCGGTTTTATGTACCTATCTTCTTAAGTAGCTGAAGCTCCGGTTTTGAACTATGCGCTCGGGGTTG
GCGAGTGTGTTTTGTGAAGTTTTTTAGGCACCTTTTGAAATGTAATCATTTGGGTCAATATGTAATTTTC
AGTGTTAGACTAGTAAATTGTCCGCTAAATTCTGGCCGTTTTTGGCTTTTTTGTTAGACGAAGCTTGGGC
TGCAGGTCGACTCTAGAGGATCGATCCCCGGGTACCGGTCGCCACCATGGTGAGCAAGGGCGAGGAGCTG
TTCACCGGGGTGGTGCCCATCCTGGTCGAGCTGGACGGCGACGTAAACGGCCACAAGTTCAGCGTGTCCG
GCGAGGGCGAGGGCGATGCCACCTACGGCAAGCTGACCCTGAAGTTCATCTGCACCACCGGCAAGCTGCC
CGTGCCCTGGCCCACCCTCGTGACCACCCTGACCTACGGCGTGCAGTGCTTCAGCCGCTACCCCGACCAC
ATGAAGCAGCACGACTTCTTCAAGTCCGCCATGCCCGAAGGCTACGTCCAGGAGCGCACCATCTTCTTCA
AGGACGACGGCAACTACAAGACCCGCGCCGAGGTGAAGTTCGAGGGCGACACCCTGGTGAACCGCATCGA
GCTGAAGGGCATCGACTTCAAGGAGGACGGCAACATCCTGGGGCACAAGCTGGAGTACAACTACAACAGC
CACAACGTCTATATCATGGCCGACAAGCAGAAGAACGGCATCAAGGTGAACTTCAAGATCCGCCACAACA
TCGAGGACGGCAGCGTGCAGCTCGCCGACCACTACCAGCAGAACACCCCCATCGGCGACGGCCCCGTGCT
GCTGCCCGACAACCACTACCTGAGCACCCAGTCCGCCCTGAGCAAAGACCCCAACGAGAAGCGCGATCAC
ATGGTCCTGCTGGAGTTCGTGACCGCCGCCGGGATCACTCTCGGCATGGACGAGCTGTACAAGTAAAGCG
GCCGCCAGCACAGTGGTCGACCAATTCCGGTTATTTTCCACCATATTGCCGTCTTTTGGCAATGTGAGGG
CCCGGAAACCTGGCCCTGTCTTCTTGACGAGCATTCCTAGGGGTCTTTCCCCTCTCGCCAAAGGAATGCA
AGGTCTGTTGAATGTCGTGAAGGAAGCAGTTCCTCTGGAAGCTTCTTGAAGACAAACAACGTCTGTAGCG
ACCCTTTGCAGGCAGCGGAACCCCCCACCTGGCGACAGGTGCCTCTGCGGCCAAAAGCCACGTGTATAAG
ATACACCTGCAAAGGCGGCACAACCCCAGTGCCACGTTGTGAGTTGGATAGTTGTGGAAAGAGTCAAATG
GCTCTCCTCAAGCGTATTCAACAAGGGGCTGAAGGATGCCCAGAAGGTACCCCATTGTATGGGATCTGAT
CTGGGGCCTCGGTGCACATGCTTTACATGTGTTTAGTCGAGGTTAAAAAACGTCTAGGCCCCCCGAACCA
CGGGGACGTGGTTTTCCTTTGAAAAACACGATGATAATACCATGATTGAACAAGATGGATTGCACGCAGG
TTCTCCGGCCGCTTGGGTGGAGAGGCTATTCGGCTATGACTGGGCACAACAGACAATCGGCTGCTCTGAT
GCCGCCGTGTTCCGGCTGTCAGCGCAGGGGCGCCCGGTTCTTTTTGTCAAGACCGACCTGTCCGGTGCCC
TGAATGAACTGCAGGACGAGGCAGCGCGGCTATCGTGGCTGGCCACGACGGGCGTTCCTTGCGCAGCTGT
GCTCGACGTTGTCACTGAAGCGGGAAGGGACTGGCTGCTATTGGGCGAAGTGCCGGGGCAGGATCTCCTG
TCATCTCACCTTGCTCCTGCCGAGAAAGTATCCATCATGGCTGATGCAATGCGGCGGCTGCATACGCTTG
ATCCGGCTACCTGCCCATTCGACCACCAAGCGAAACATCGCATCGAGCGAGCACGTACTCGGATGGAAGC
CGGTCTTGTCGATCAGGATGATCTGGACGAAGAGCATCAGGGGCTCGCGCCAGCCGAACTGTTCGCCAGG
CTCAAGGCGCGCATGCCCGACGGCGAGGATCTCGTCGTGACCCATGGCGATGCCTGCTTGCCGAATATCA
TGGTGGAAAATGGCCGCTTTTCTGGATTCATCGACTGTGGCCGGCTGGGTGTGGCGGACCGCTATCAGGA
CATAGCGTTGGCTACCCGTGATATTGCTGAAGAGCTTGGCGGCGAATGGGCTGACCGCTTCCTCGTGCTT
TACGGTATCGCCGCTCCCGATTCGCAGCGCATCGCCTTCTATCGCCTTCTTGACGAGTTCTTCTGAGCGG
GACTCTGGGGTTCGCATCGAATTAATTCGATATCAAGCTTATCGATAATCAACCTCTGGATTACAAAATT
TGTGAAAGATTGACTGGTATTCTTAACTATGTTGCTCCTTTTACGCTATGTGGATACGCTGCTTTAATGC
CTTTGTATCATGCTATTGCTTCCCGTATGGCTTTCATTTTCTCCTCCTTGTATAAATCCTGGTTGCTGTC
TCTTTATGAGGAGTTGTGGCCCGTTGTCAGGCAACGTGGCGTGGTGTGCACTGTGTTTGCTGACGCAACC
CCCACTGGTTGGGGCATTGCCACCACCTGTCAGCTCCTTTCCGGGACTTTCGCTTTCCCCCTCCCTATTG
CCACGGCGGAACTCATCGCCGCCTGCCTTGCCCGCTGCTGGACAGGGGCTCGGCTGTTGGGCACTGACAA
TTCCGTGGTGTTGTCGGGGAAATCATCGTCCTTTCCTTGGCTGCTCGCCTGTGTTGCCACCTGGATTCTG
CGCGGGACGTCCTTCTGCTACGTCCCTTCGGCCCTCAATCCAGCGGACCTTCCTTCCCGCGGCCTGCTGC
CGGCTCTGCGGCCTCTTCCGCGTCTTCGCCTTCGCCCTCAGACGAGTCGGATCTCCCTTTGGGCCGCCTC
CCCGCATCGATACCGTCGACCTCGAGACCTAGAAAAACATGGAGCAATCACAAGTAGCAATACAGCAGCT
ACCAATGCTGATTGTGCCTGGCTAGAAGCACAAGAGGAGGAGGAGGTGGGTTTTCCAGTCACACCTCAGG
TACCTTTAAGACCAATGACTTACAAGGCAGCTGTAGATCTTAGCCACTTTTTAAAAGAAAAGGGGGGACT
GGAAGGGCTAATTCACTCCCAACGAAGACAAGATATCCTTGATCTGTGGATCTACCACACACAAGGCTAC
TTCCCTGATTGGCAGAACTACACACCAGGGCCAGGGATCAGATATCCACTGACCTTTGGATGGTGCTACA
AGCTAGTACCAGTTGAGCAAGAGAAGGTAGAAGAAGCCAATGAAGGAGAGAACACCCGCTTGTTACACCC
TGTGAGCCTGCATGGGATGGATGACCCGGAGAGAGAAGTATTAGAGTGGAGGTTTGACAGCCGCCTAGCA
TTTCATCACATGGCCCGAGAGCTGCATCCGGACTGTACTGGGTCTCTCTGGTTAGACCAGATCTGAGCCT
GGGAGCTCTCTGGCTAACTAGGGAACCCACTGCTTAAGCCTCAATAAAGCTTGCCTTGAGTGCTTCAAGT
AGTGTGTGCCCGTCTGTTGTGTGACTCTGGTAACTAGAGATCCCTCAGACCCTTTTAGTCAGTGTGGAAA
ATCTCTAGCAGGGCCCGTTTAAACCCGCTGATCAGCCTCGACTGTGCCTTCTAGTTGCCAGCCATCTGTT
GTTTGCCCCTCCCCCGTGCCTTCCTTGACCCTGGAAGGTGCCACTCCCACTGTCCTTTCCTAATAAAATG
AGGAAATTGCATCGCATTGTCTGAGTAGGTGTCATTCTATTCTGGGGGGTGGGGTGGGGCAGGACAGCAA
GGGGGAGGATTGGGAAGACAATAGCAGGCATGCTGGGGATGCGGTGGGCTCTATGGCTTCTGAGGCGGAA
AGAACCAGCTGGGGCTCTAGGGGGTATCCCC
[124 nt withheld, positions 7872-7995]
C
[91 nt withheld, positions 7997-8087]
A
[49 nt withheld, positions 8089-8137]
CCTTTGACGTTGGAGTCCACGTTCTTT
[37 nt withheld, positions 8165-8201]
ACCCTATCTCGGTCTATTCTTTTGATTTATAAGGGATTTTGCCGATTTCGGCCTATTGGTTAAAAAATGA
GCTGATTTAACAAAAATTTAACGCGAATTAATTCTGTGGAATGTGTGTCAGTTAGGGTGTGGAAAGTCCC
CAGGCTCCCCAGCAGGCAGAAGTATGCAAAGCATGCATCTCAATTAGTCAGCAACCAGGTGTGGAAAGTC
CCCAGGCTCCCCAGCAGGCAGAAGTATGCAAAGCATGCATCTCAATTAGTCAGCAACCATAGTCCCGCCC
CTAACTCCGCCCATCCCGCCCCTAACTCCGCCCAGTTCCGCCCATTCTCCGCCCCATGGCTGACTAATTT
TTTTTATTTATGCAGAGGCCGAGGCCGCCTCTGCCTCTGAGCTATTCCAGAAGTAGTGAGGAGGCTTTTT
TGGAGGCCTAGGCTTTTGCAAAAAGCTCCCGGGAGCTTGTATATCCATTTTCGGATCTGATCAGCACGTG
TTGACAATTAATCATCGGCATAGTATATCGGCATAGTATAATACGACAAGGTGAGGAACTAAACCATGGC
CAAGTTGACCAGTGCCGTTCCGGTGCTCACCGCGCGCGACGTCGCCGGAGCGGTCGAGTTCTGGACCGAC
CGGCTCGGGTTCTCCCGGGACTTCGTGGAGGACGACTTCGCCGGTGTGGTCCGGGACGACGTGACCCTGT
TCATCAGCGCGGTCCAGGACCAGGTGGTGCCGGACAACACCCTGGCCTGGGTGTGGGTGCGCGGCCTGGA
CGAGCTGTACGCCGAGTGGTCGGAGGTCGTGTCCACGAACTTCCGGGACGCCTCCGGGCCGGCCATGACC
GAGATCGGCGAGCAGCCGTGGGGGCGGGAGTTCGCCCTGCGCGACCCGGCCGGCAACTGCGTGCACTTCG
TGGCCGAGGAGCAGGACTGACACGTGCTACGAGATTTCGATTCCACCGCCGCCTTCTATGAAAGGTTGGG
CTTCGGAATCGTTTTCCGGGACGCCGGCTGGATGATCCTCCAGCGCGGGGATCTCATGCTGGAGTTCTTC
GCCCACCCCAACTTGTTTATTGCAGCTTATAATGGTTACAAATAAAGCAATAGCATCACAAATTTCACAA
ATAAAGCATTTTTTTCACTGCATTCTAGTTGTGGTTTGTCCAAACTCATCAATGTATCTTATCATGTCTG
TATACCGTCGACCTCTAGCTAGAGCTTGGCGTAATCATGGTCATAGCTGTTTCCTGTGTGAAATTGTTAT
CCGCTCACAATTCCACACAACATACGAGCCGGAAGCATAAAGTGTAAAGCCTGGGGTGCCTAATGAGTGA
GCTAACTCACATTAATTGCGTTGCGCTCACTGCCCGCTTTCCAGTCGGGAAACCTGTCGTGCCAGCTGCA
TTAATGAATCGGCCAACGCGCGGGGAGAGGCGGTTTGCGTATTGGGCGCTCTTCCGCTTCCTCGCTCACT
GACTCGCTGCGCTCGGTCGTTCGGCTGCGGCGAGCGGTATCAGCTCACTCAAAGGCGGTAATACGGTTAT
CCACAGAATCAGGGGATAACGCAGGAAAGAACATGTGAGCAAAAGGCCAGCAAAAGGCCAGGAACCGTAA
AAAGGCCGCGTTGCTGGCGTTTTTCCATAGGCTCCGCCCCCCTGACGAGCATCACAAAAATCGACGCTCA
AGTCAGAGGTGGCGAAACCCGACAGGACTATAAAGATACCAGGCGTTTCCCCCTGGAAGCTCCCTCGTGC
GCTCTCCTGTTCCGACCCTGCCGCTTACCGGATACCTGTCCGCCTTTCTCCCTTCGGGAAGCGTGGCGCT
TTCTCATAGCTCACGCTGTAGGTATCTCAGTTCGGTGTAGGTCGTTCGCTCCAAGCTGGGCTGTGTGCAC
GAACCCCCCGTTCAGCCCGACCGCTGCGCCTTATCCGGTAACTATCGTCTTGAGTCCAACCCGGTAAGAC
ACGACTTATCGCCACTGGCAGCAGCCACTGGTAACAGGATTAGCAGAGCGAGGTATGTAGGCGGTGCTAC
AGAGTTCTTGAAGTGGTGGCCTAACTACGGCTACACTAGAAGAACAGTATTTGGTATCTGCGCTCTGCTG
AAGCCAGTTACCTTCGGAAAAAGAGTTGGTAGCTCTTGATCCGGCAAACAAACCACCGCTGGTAGCGGTG
GTTTTTTTGTTTGCAAGCAGCAGATTACGCGCAGAAAAAAAGGATCTCAAGAAGATCCTTTGATCTTTTC
TACGGGGTCTGACGCTCAGTGGAACGAAAACTCACGTTAAGGGATTTTGGTCATGAGATTATCAAAAAGG
ATCTTCACCTAGATCCTTTTAAATTAAAAATGAAGTTTTAAATCAATCTAAAGTATATATGAGTAAACTT
GGTCTGACAGTTACCAATGCTTAATCAGTGAGGCACCTATCTCAGCGATCTGTCTATTTCGTTCATCCAT
AGTTGCCTGACTCCCCGTCGTGTAGATAACTACGATACGGGAGGGCTTACCATCTGGCCCCAGTGCTGCA
ATGATACCGCGAGACCCACGCTCACCGGCTCCAGATTTATCAGCAATAAACCAGCCAGCCGGAAGGGCCG
AGCGCAGAAGTGGTCCTGCAACTTTATCCGCCTCCATCCAGTCTATTAATTGTTGCCGGGAAGCTAGAGT
AAGTAGTTCGCCAGTTAATAGTTTGCGCAACGTTGTTGCCATTGCTACAGGCATCGTGGTGTCACGCTCG
TCGTTTGGTATGGCTTCATTCAGCTCCGGTTCCCAACGATCAAGGCGAGTTACATGATCCCCCATGTTGT
GCAAAAAAGCGGTTAGCTCCTTCGGTCCTCCGATCGTTGTCAGAAGTAAGTTGGCCGCAGTGTTATCACT
CATGGTTATGGCAGCACTGCATAATTCTCTTACTGTCATGCCATCCGTAAGATGCTTTTCTGTGACTGGT
GAGTACTCAACCAAGTCATTCTGAGAATAGTGTATGCGGCGACCGAGTTGCTCTTGCCCGGCGTCAATAC
GGGATAATACCGCGCCACATAGCAGAACTTTAAAAGTGCTCATCATTGGAAAACGTTCTTCGGGGCGAAA
ACTCTCAAGGATCTTACCGCTGTTGAGATCCAGTTCGATGTAACCCACTCGTGCACCCAACTGATCTTCA
GCATCTTTTACTTTCACCAGCGTTTCTGGGTGAGCAAAAACAGGAAGGCAAAATGCCGCAAAAAAGGGAA
TAAGGGCGACACGGAAATGTTGAATACTCATACTCTTCCTTTTTCAATATTATTGAAGCATTTATCAGGG
TTATTGTCTCATGAGCGGATACATATTTGAATGTATTTAGAAAAATAAACAAATAGGGGTTCCGCGCACA
TTTCCCCGAAAAGTGCCACCTGACG
Features (pLannotate 1.2.2; 34 found; start..end, strand, type, name):
     30..82      -  misc_feature   bom (fragment): basis of mobility region from pBR322
    237..616     +  enhancer       CMV enhancer: human cytomegalovirus immediate early enhancer
    617..816     +  promoter       CMV promoter: human cytomegalovirus (CMV) immediate early promoter
    834..1014    +  LTR            5' LTR (truncated): truncated 5' long terminal repeat (LTR) from HIV-1
   1061..1186    +  misc_feature   HIV-1 Ψ: packaging signal of human immunodeficiency virus type 1
   1170..1533    +  CDS            HIV-1 gag (fragment): gag protein from human immunodeficiency virus 1; gag
   1679..1912    +  misc_feature   RRE: The Rev response element (RRE) of HIV-1 allows for Rev-dependent mRNA export from the nucleus to the cytoplasm.
   2289..2389    +  CDS            Rev (fragment): human immunodeficiency virus 1 (HIV-1) Rev protein; rev; enhances nuclear export of unspliced and incompletely spliced viral mRNAs
   2439..2556    +  misc_feature   cPPT/CTS: central polypurine tract and central termination sequence of HIV-1
   2665..2879    -  promoter       H1 promoter: human H1 RNA promoter
   2908..4119    +  promoter       UbC promoter: human ubiquitin C promoter
   4130..4152    -  misc_feature   MCS (fragment): pUC18/19 multiple cloning site
   4177..4896    +  CDS            EGFP: the original enhanced GFP (Yang et al., 1996) mammalian codon-optimized
   4966..5427    +  misc_feature   IRES: internal ribosome entry site (IRES) of the encephalomyocarditis virus (EMCV)
   5432..6223    +  CDS            neo: KKA2_KLEPN - Also known as kan, nptII. Experimental evidence at protein level: Swiss-Prot protein existence level 1. Resistance to kanamycin, neomycin, paromomycin, ribostamycin, butirosin and gentamicin B. From Klebsiella pneumoniae.
   6254..6277    +  misc_feature   MCS (fragment): pBluescript multiple cloning site
   6277..6865    +  misc_feature   WPRE: woodchuck hepatitis virus posttranscriptional regulatory element
   6802..7383    +  CDS            nef (fragment): NEF_HV1H2 - Experimental evidence at protein level: Swiss-Prot protein existence level 1. Extracellular Nef protein targets CD4(+) T-lymphocytes for apoptosis by interacting with CXCR4 surface receptors. From Human immunodeficiency virus type 1 group M subtype B (isolate HXB2) (HIV-1).
   7390..7570    +  LTR            5' LTR (truncated): truncated 5' long terminal repeat (LTR) from HIV-1
   7602..7826    +  polyA_signal   bGH poly(A) signal: bovine growth hormone polyadenylation signal
   7830..7851    +  promoter       SV40 promoter (fragment): SV40 enhancer and early promoter
   7872..8300    +  rep_origin     f1 ori (sequence partly withheld): f1 bacteriophage origin of replication; arrow indicates direction of (+) strand synthesis
   8314..8643    +  promoter       SV40 promoter: SV40 enhancer and early promoter
   8691..8738    +  promoter       EM7 promoter: synthetic bacterial promoter&nbsp
   8757..9131    +  CDS            BleoR: antibiotic-binding protein; Sh ble from Streptoalloteichus hindustanus; confers resistance to bleomycin, phleomycin, and Zeocin™
   9141..9266    +  CDS            ble (fragment): BLE_KLEPN - Experimental evidence at protein level: Swiss-Prot protein existence level 1. Binding protein with a strong affinity to the bleomycin family of antibiotics. Binds to CL990; an antimitotic-antibiotic compound. From Klebsiella pneumoniae.
   9261..9382    +  polyA_signal   SV40 poly(A) signal: SV40 polyadenylation signal
   9453..9475    -  protein_bind   lac operator (fragment): The lac repressor binds to the lac operator to inhibit transcription in E. coli. This inhibition can be relieved by adding lactose or isopropyl-β-D-thiogalactopyranoside (IPTG). lac repressor encoded by lacI
   9479..9509    -  promoter       lac promoter: promoter for the E. coli lac operon
   9524..9545    -  protein_bind   CAP binding site: CAP binding activates transcription in the presence of cAMP. E. coli catabolite activator protein
   9558..9650    -  CDS            lacI (fragment): lac repressor; lacI; The lac repressor binds to the lac operator to inhibit transcription in E. coli. This inhibition can be relieved by adding lactose or isopropyl-β-D-thiogalactopyranoside (IPTG).
   9833..10421   -  rep_origin     ori: high-copy-number ColE1/pMB1/pBR322/pUC origin of replication
  10592..11452   -  CDS            AmpR: β-lactamase; bla; confers resistance to ampicillin, carbenicillin, and related antibiotics
  11453..11557   -  promoter       AmpR promoter: bla
