[The description below was written by a language model from this plasmid's Addgene catalogue record and pLannotate feature annotations shown in this document.]
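Description:
Lenti-sh1368 knockdown c-myc is an HIV-1-based lentiviral RNAi vector built on a modified FUGW backbone and designed to silence human MYC (c-Myc). It is propagated in E. coli as a high-copy plasmid through a ColE1/pUC-type origin with ampicillin selection. The backbone also carries an f1 origin and an SV40/EM7-driven bleomycin/Zeocin resistance cassette that lies outside the viral genome. The sequenced plasmid is about 11.6 kb, noticeably larger than the roughly 7 kb backbone size given in the catalogue entry.

Transcription of the viral genome in packaging cells is driven by a CMV enhancer/promoter fused to a truncated 5' LTR. This is followed by the Ψ packaging signal with a gag fragment, the RRE for Rev-dependent nuclear export, and the cPPT/CTS, which aids nuclear import of the reverse-transcribed genome. A second truncated LTR and a bGH polyadenylation signal close the unit.

The payload consists of two cassettes. A human H1 RNA polymerase III promoter, annotated in reverse orientation relative to the viral transcript and sitting just upstream of the ubiquitin C promoter, drives the roughly 60 bp c-Myc hairpin. The hairpin itself is not annotated in the feature table. According to the depositor, it was inserted as a BglII–EcoRI fragment into BamHI–EcoRI sites, which destroyed the BamHI site. The UbC promoter expresses EGFP followed by an EMCV IRES and the neomycin resistance gene, with a WPRE to enhance transcript expression. EGFP and WPRE are listed as "tags" in the record but are separate backbone elements, not fusions to the insert. Transduced mammalian cells can therefore be tracked by fluorescence or selected with G418 while MYC is stably knocked down. The associated publication concerns Myc-regulated microRNAs in embryonic stem cell differentiation.
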