Addgene plasmid #29435: Lenti-sh1368 knockdown c-myc
Depositing lab: Bob Eisenman. Depositing organization: Fred Hutchinson Cancer Center. Publication: Myc-regulated microRNAs attenuate embryonic stem cell differentiation. Lin CH, Jackson AL, Guo J, Linsley PS, Eisenman RN. EMBO J. 2009 Oct 21. 28(20):3157-70. 10.1038/emboj.2009.254 PubMed 19745813.
Backbone
  Vector backbone: FUGW, modified
  Backbone manufacturer: David Baltimore (Caltech) and Valerie
  Backbone size w/o insert (bp): 7000
  Vector type: Mammalian Expression, Lentiviral, RNAi
Growth in bacteria
  Bacterial resistance: Ampicillin, 100 μg/mL
  Growth temperature: 37°C
  Growth strain: Unknown
  Growth instructions: Stbl3
  Copy number: High Copy
Gene/Insert
  Gene/Insert name: c-Myc shRNA (alt name: c-Myc)
  Species: H. sapiens (human)
  Insert size (bp): 60
  Entrez Gene: MYC (a.k.a. MRTL, MYCC, bHLHe39, c-Myc)
  Tag / fusion protein: GFP (N terminal on backbone); WPRE (N terminal on backbone)
  Cloning method: Restriction Enzyme
  Sequencing primers: 5′ CMV-Fwd
Terms and licenses: Academic/Nonprofit Terms; Industry Terms: Not Available to Industry
Depositor comments: sh1368 sequence= GACGAGAACAGTTGAAACA The FUGW modified vector was obtained from Dr. Valera Vasioukhin at FHCRC (Lien et al., 2008). To generate the lentiviral vector for production of shRNA, the FUGW vector (provided by D. Baltimore, California Institute of Technology, Pasadena, CA; Lois et al., 2002) was modified by placing internal ribosome entry site–neomycin sequences downstream from EGFP and cloning of human H1 promoter followed by unique BamHI–EcoRI sites upstream from the ubiquitin promoter. Please note that the insert was cloned into BamHI-EcoRI sites using BglII-EcoRI fragment. The BamHI site was destroyed after ligation. See the attached document for a map from Lien et al., 2008 for vector information.
How to cite: Lenti-sh1368 knockdown c-myc was a gift from Bob Eisenman (Addgene plasmid # 29435 ; http://n2t.net/addgene:29435 ; RRID:Addgene_29435)
