>Addgene plasmid #29435 | Lenti-sh1368 knockdown c-myc | addgene partial sequence | sequence record 34824 | 29435 with hUBCpro-R
CAGGACGCTCGCTGCGCCCTTCGTCTGACGTGGCAGCGCTCGCCGTGAGGAGGGGGGCGCCCGCGGGAGG
CGCCAAAACCCGGCGCGGAGGCCAGATCTGGAGCCGACACGGGTTAATTAAGAACGCTGACGTCATCAAC
CCGCTCCAAGGAATCGCGGGCCCAGTGTCACTAGGCGGGAACACCCAGCGCGCGTGCGCCCTGGCAGGAA
GATGGCTGTGAGGGACAGGGGAGTGGCGCCCTGCAATATTTGCATGTCGCTATGTGTTCTGGGAAATCAC
CATAAACGTGAAATGTCTTTGGATTTGGGAATCTTATAAGTTCTGTATGAGACCACGGATCTGGACGAGA
ACAGTTGAAACATTCAATAGATGTTTCAACTGTTCTCGTCTTTTTGGAATTCGATTAACCAAACTGGATC
TCTGCTGTCCCTGTAATAAACCCGAAAATTTTGAATTTTTGTAATTTGTTTTTGTAATTCTTTAGTTTGT
ATGTCTGTTGCTATTATGTCTACTATTCTTTCCCCTGCACTGTACCCCCCAATCC
