>Addgene plasmid #29435 | Lenti-sh1368 knockdown c-myc | addgene partial sequence | sequence record 34825 | 29435 with WPRE-R
AAGTATCTTTAAATTTTGTATCCAGAGGTTGATTATCGATAAGCTTGATATCGAATTAATTCGATGCGAA
CCCCAGAGTCCCGCTCAGAAGAACTCGTCAAGAAGGCGATAGAAGGCGATGCGCTGCGAATCGGGAGCGG
CGATACCGTAAAGCACGAGGAAGCGGTCAGCCCATTCGCCGCCAAGCTCTTCAGCAATATCACGGGTAGC
CAACGCTATGTCCTGATAGCGGTCCGCCACACCCAGCCGGCCACAGTCGATGAATCCAGAAAAGCGGCCA
TTTTCCACCATGATATTCGGCAAGCAGGCATCGCCATGGGTCACGACGAGATCCTCGCCGTCGGGCATGC
GCGCCTTGAGCCTGGCGAACAGTTCGGCTGGCGCGAGCCCCTGATGCTCTTCGTCCAGATCATCCTGATC
GACAAGACCGGCTTCCATCCGAGTACGTGCTCGCTCGATGCGATGTTTCGCTTGGTGGTCGAATGGGCAG
GTAGCCGGATCAAGCGTATGCAGCCGCCGCATTGCATCAGCCATGATGGATACTTTCTCGGCAGGAGCAA
GGTGAGATGACAGGAGATCCTGCCCCGGCACTTCGCCCAATAGCAGCCAGTCCCTTCCCGCTTCAGTGAC
AACGTCGAGCACAGCTGCGCAAGGAACGCCCGTCGTGGCCAGCCACGATAGCCGCGCTGCCTCGTCCTGC
AGTTCATTCAGGGCACCGGACAGGTCGGTCTTGACAAAAAGAACCGGGCGCCCCTGCGCTGACAGCCGGA
ACACGGCGGCATCAGAGCAGCCGATTGTCTGTTGTGCCCAGTCATAGCCGAATAGCCTCTCCACCCAAGC
GGCCGGAGAACCTGCGTGCAATCCATCTTGTTCAATCATGGTATTATCATCGTGTTTTTCAAAGGAAAAC
CACGTCCCCGTGGTTCGGGGGGCCTAGACGTTTTTTAACCTCGACTAAACAC
